Addgene plasmid #20204: pT/CMV-SV40-LgT
Depositing lab: John Ohlfest. Depositing organization: University of Minnesota. Publication: De novo induction of genetically engineered brain tumors in mice using plasmid DNA. Wiesner SM, Decker SA, Larson JD, Ericson K, Forster C, Gallardo JL, Long C, Demorest ZL, Zamora EA, Low WC, SantaCruz K, Largaespada DA, Ohlfest JR. Cancer Res. 2009 Jan 15. 69(2):431-9. 10.1158/0008-5472.CAN-08-1800 PubMed 19147555.
Backbone
  Vector backbone: colE1/ampR
  Backbone manufacturer: Ohlfest Lab
  Backbone size w/o insert (bp): 4663
  Vector type: Transposon
Growth in bacteria
  Bacterial resistance: Ampicillin, 100 μg/mL
  Growth temperature: 37°C
  Growth strain: DH5alpha
  Growth instructions: DH5-alpha
  Copy number: High Copy
Gene/Insert
  Gene/Insert name: SV40LgT
  Species: M. musculus (mouse); viral
  Insert size (bp): 2473
  Cloning method: Restriction Enzyme
  Sequencing primers: 5′ n/a
Terms and licenses: Academic/Nonprofit Terms; Industry Terms: Not Available to Industry
How to cite: pT/CMV-SV40-LgT was a gift from John Ohlfest (Addgene plasmid # 20204 ; http://n2t.net/addgene:20204 ; RRID:Addgene_20204)
