[The description below was written by a language model from this plasmid's Addgene catalogue record and pLannotate feature annotations shown in this document.]
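Description:
pT/CMV-SV40-LgT is a Sleeping Beauty-type transposon plasmid for delivering the SV40 large T antigen oncogene into mammalian cells. It is built on a ColE1/ampicillin-resistance backbone. It replicates at high copy in E. coli from a pUC-type ColE1 origin and is selected through the β-lactamase (AmpR) gene and its native promoter. The backbone also carries inert remnants of earlier cloning vectors: fragments of the lac promoter/operator, lacZα, lacI, rop, bom and a pUC multiple cloning site.

The payload is a 2,473 bp large T antigen coding sequence. It is driven by the human cytomegalovirus immediate-early enhancer and promoter, with a T7 promoter in the leader region. An SV40 polyadenylation signal follows the coding sequence, and a bovine growth hormone poly(A) signal lies just beyond it across the circular junction. The "pT" name and the transposon vector type imply that the cassette sits between transposon inverted repeats, but the automated annotation does not label these repeats. The short matches to the SB100X transposase downstream of the bGH signal are only fragments, probably reflecting residual transposon-derived sequence rather than a functional transposase gene. A transposase would therefore have to be supplied from a separate source for genomic integration. The small hits called HIV-1 LTR and SRα promoter are likewise brief fragments, most likely reflecting sequence similarity near the promoter and SV40 early region.

The associated publication describes de novo induction of genetically engineered brain tumors in mice using plasmid DNA. This fits use of the construct for stable, transposon-mediated expression of large T antigen, a viral oncoprotein that inactivates p53 and Rb-family tumor suppressors, in somatic cells in vivo.
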