Features (pLannotate 1.2.2; 21 found; start..end, strand, type, name):
     13..237     +  polyA_signal   bGH poly(A) signal: bovine growth hormone polyadenylation signal
    245..278     +  CDS            SB100X (fragment): hyperactive variant of the Sleeping Beauty transposase (Mátés et al., 2009)
    278..386     +  CDS            SB100X (fragment): hyperactive variant of the Sleeping Beauty transposase (Mátés et al., 2009)
    619..656     +  misc_feature   MCS (fragment): pUC18/19 multiple cloning site
    693..709     -  protein_bind   lac operator: The lac repressor binds to the lac operator to inhibit transcription in E. coli. This inhibition can be relieved by adding lactose or isopropyl-β-D-thiogalactopyranoside (IPTG). lac repressor encoded by lacI
    717..747     -  promoter       lac promoter: promoter for the E. coli lac operon
    762..783     -  protein_bind   CAP binding site: CAP binding activates transcription in the presence of cAMP. E. coli catabolite activator protein
    796..888     -  CDS            lacI (fragment): lac repressor; lacI; The lac repressor binds to the lac operator to inhibit transcription in E. coli. This inhibition can be relieved by adding lactose or isopropyl-β-D-thiogalactopyranoside (IPTG).
   1071..1659    -  rep_origin     ori: high-copy-number ColE1/pMB1/pBR322/pUC origin of replication
   1830..2690    -  CDS            AmpR: β-lactamase; bla; confers resistance to ampicillin, carbenicillin, and related antibiotics
   2691..2795    -  promoter       AmpR promoter: bla
   2890..2925    +  CDS            rop (fragment): Rop protein, which maintains plasmids at low copy number; rop
   3027..3126    +  misc_feature   bom (fragment): basis of mobility region from pBR322
   3132..3289    -  CDS            lacZα (fragment): LacZα fragment of β-galactosidase; lacZ fragment
   3684..4063    +  enhancer       CMV enhancer: human cytomegalovirus immediate early enhancer
   4064..4267    +  promoter       CMV promoter: human cytomegalovirus (CMV) immediate early promoter
   4263..4297    +  LTR            5' LTR (truncated) (fragment): truncated 5' long terminal repeat (LTR) from HIV-1
   4313..4331    +  promoter       T7 promoter: promoter for bacteriophage T7 RNA polymerase
   4453..4472    +  promoter       SRα promoter (fragment): hybrid promoter consisting of the SV40 early promoter plus part of the long terminal repeat of human T-lymphotrophic virus 1
   4481..6953    +  CDS            large T antigen: SV40 (simian virus 40) large T antigen
   6976..7110    +  polyA_signal   SV40 poly(A) signal: SV40 polyadenylation signal
>Addgene plasmid #20204 | pT/CMV-SV40-LgT | depositor full sequence | sequence record 9517 | Author sequence
GATCAGCCTCGACTGTGCCTTCTAGTTGCCAGCCATCTGTTGTTTGCCCCTCCCCCGTGCCTTCCTTGAC
CCTGGAAGGTGCCACTCCCACTGTCCTTTCCTAATAAAATGAGGAAATTGCATCGCATTGTCTGAGTAGG
TGTCATTCTATTCTGGGGGGTGGGGTGGGGCAGGACAGCAAGGGGGAGGATTGGGAAGACAATAGCAGGC
ATGCTGGGGATGCGGTGGGCTCTATGGAACCAGCCCATCACAAAGCTCTGACCTCAATCCTATAGAAAGG
AGGAATGAGCCAAAATTCACCCAACTTATTGTGGGAAGCTTGTGGAAGGCTACTCGAAATGTTTGACCCA
AGTTAAACAATTTAAAGGCAATGCTACCAAATACTAATTGAGTGTATGTTAACTTCTGACCCACTGGGAA
TGTGATGAAAGAAATAAAAGCTGAAATGAATCATTCTCTCTACTATTATTCTGATATTTCACATTCTTAA
AATAAAGTGGTGATCCTAACTGACCTTAAGACAGGGAATCTTTACTCGGATTAAATGTCAGGAATTGTGA
AAAAGTGAGTTTAAATGTATTTGGCTAAGGTGTATGTAAACTTCCGACTTCAACTGTAGGGGATCCTCTA
GAGTCGACCTGCAGGCATGCAAGCTTGGCGTAATCATGGTCATAGCTGTTTCCTGTGTGAAATTGTTATC
CGCTCACAATTCCACACAACATACGAGCCGGAAGCATAAAGTGTAAAGCCTGGGGTGCCTAATGAGTGAG
CTAACTCACATTAATTGCGTTGCGCTCACTGCCCGCTTTCCAGTCGGGAAACCTGTCGTGCCAGCTGCAT
TAATGAATCGGCCAACGCGCGGGGAGAGGCGGTTTGCGTATTGGGCGCTCTTCCGCTTCCTCGCTCACTG
ACTCGCTGCGCTCGGTCGTTCGGCTGCGGCGAGCGGTATCAGCTCACTCAAAGGCGGTAATACGGTTATC
CACAGAATCAGGGGATAACGCAGGAAAGAACATGTGAGCAAAAGGCCAGCAAAAGGCCAGGAACCGTAAA
AAGGCCGCGTTGCTGGCGTTTTTCCATAGGCTCCGCCCCCCTGACGAGCATCACAAAAATCGACGCTCAA
GTCAGAGGTGGCGAAACCCGACAGGACTATAAAGATACCAGGCGTTTCCCCCTGGAAGCTCCCTCGTGCG
CTCTCCTGTTCCGACCCTGCCGCTTACCGGATACCTGTCCGCCTTTCTCCCTTCGGGAAGCGTGGCGCTT
TCTCATAGCTCACGCTGTAGGTATCTCAGTTCGGTGTAGGTCGTTCGCTCCAAGCTGGGCTGTGTGCACG
AACCCCCCGTTCAGCCCGACCGCTGCGCCTTATCCGGTAACTATCGTCTTGAGTCCAACCCGGTAAGACA
CGACTTATCGCCACTGGCAGCAGCCACTGGTAACAGGATTAGCAGAGCGAGGTATGTAGGCGGTGCTACA
GAGTTCTTGAAGTGGTGGCCTAACTACGGCTACACTAGAAGGACAGTATTTGGTATCTGCGCTCTGCTGA
AGCCAGTTACCTTCGGAAAAAGAGTTGGTAGCTCTTGATCCGGCAAACAAACCACCGCTGGTAGCGGTGG
TTTTTTTGTTTGCAAGCAGCAGATTACGCGCAGAAAAAAAGGATCTCAAGAAGATCCTTTGATCTTTTCT
ACGGGGTCTGACGCTCAGTGGAACGAAAACTCACGTTAAGGGATTTTGGTCATGAGATTATCAAAAAGGA
TCTTCACCTAGATCCTTTTAAATTAAAAATGAAGTTTTAAATCAATCTAAAGTATATATGAGTAAACTTG
GTCTGACAGTTACCAATGCTTAATCAGTGAGGCACCTATCTCAGCGATCTGTCTATTTCGTTCATCCATA
GTTGCCTGACTCCCCGTCGTGTAGATAACTACGATACGGGAGGGCTTACCATCTGGCCCCAGTGCTGCAA
TGATACCGCGAGACCCACGCTCACCGGCTCCAGATTTATCAGCAATAAACCAGCCAGCCGGAAGGGCCGA
GCGCAGAAGTGGTCCTGCAACTTTATCCGCCTCCATCCAGTCTATTAATTGTTGCCGGGAAGCTAGAGTA
AGTAGTTCGCCAGTTAATAGTTTGCGCAACGTTGTTGCCATTGCTACAGGCATCGTGGTGTCACGCTCGT
CGTTTGGTATGGCTTCATTCAGCTCCGGTTCCCAACGATCAAGGCGAGTTACATGATCCCCCATGTTGTG
CAAAAAAGCGGTTAGCTCCTTCGGTCCTCCGATCGTTGTCAGAAGTAAGTTGGCCGCAGTGTTATCACTC
ATGGTTATGGCAGCACTGCATAATTCTCTTACTGTCATGCCATCCGTAAGATGCTTTTCTGTGACTGGTG
AGTACTCAACCAAGTCATTCTGAGAATAGTGTATGCGGCGACCGAGTTGCTCTTGCCCGGCGTCAATACG
GGATAATACCGCGCCACATAGCAGAACTTTAAAAGTGCTCATCATTGGAAAACGTTCTTCGGGGCGAAAA
CTCTCAAGGATCTTACCGCTGTTGAGATCCAGTTCGATGTAACCCACTCGTGCACCCAACTGATCTTCAG
CATCTTTTACTTTCACCAGCGTTTCTGGGTGAGCAAAAACAGGAAGGCAAAATGCCGCAAAAAAGGGAAT
AAGGGCGACACGGAAATGTTGAATACTCATACTCTTCCTTTTTCAATATTATTGAAGCATTTATCAGGGT
TATTGTCTCATGAGCGGATACATATTTGAATGTATTTAGAAAAATAAACAAATAGGGGTTCCGCGCACAT
TTCCCCGAAAAGTGCCACCTGACGTCTAAGAAACCATTATTATCATGACATTAACCTATAAAAATAGGCG
TATCACGAGGCCCTTTCGTCTCGCGCGTTTCGGTGATGACGGTGAAAACCTCTGACACATGCAGCTCCCG
GAGACGGTCACAGCTTGTCTGTAAGCGGATGCCGGGAGCAGACAAGCCCGTCAGGGCGCGTCAGCGGGTG
TTGGCGGGTGTCGGGGCTGGCTTAACTATGCGGCATCAGAGCAGATTGTACTGAGAGTGCACCATATGCG
GTGTGAAATACCGCACAGATGCGTAAGGAGAAAATACCGCATCAGGCGCCATTCGCCATTCAGGCTGCGC
AACTGTTGGGAAGGGCGATCGGTGCGGGCCTCTTCGCTATTACGCCAGCTGGCGAAAGGGGGATGTGCTG
CAAGGCGATTAAGTTGGGTAACGCCAGGGTTTTCCCAGTCACGACGTTGTAAAACGACGGCCAGTGAATT
CGAGCTCGGTACCCGCAGTTGAAGTCGGAAGTTTACATACACTTAAGTTGGAGTCATTAAAACTCGTTTT
TCAACTACACCACAAATTTCTTGTTAACAAACAATAGTTTTGGCAAGTCAGTTAGGACATCTACTTTGTG
CATGACACAAGTCATTTTTCCAACAATTGTTTACAGACAGATTATTTCACTTATAATTCACTGTATCACA
ATTCCAGTGGGTCAGAAGTTTACATACACTAAGTTGACTGTGCCTTTAAACAGCTTGGAAAATTCCAGAA
AATGATGTCATGGCTTTAGAAGCTTCTGATAGACTAATTGACATCATTTGAGTCAATTGGAGGTGTACCT
GTGGATGTATTTCAAGGCGATGTACGGGCCAGATATACGCGTTGACATTGATTATTGACTAGTTATTAAT
AGTAATCAATTACGGGGTCATTAGTTCATAGCCCATATATGGAGTTCCGCGTTACATAACTTACGGTAAA
TGGCCCGCCTGGCTGACCGCCCAACGACCCCCGCCCATTGACGTCAATAATGACGTATGTTCCCATAGTA
ACGCCAATAGGGACTTTCCATTGACGTCAATGGGTGGACTATTTACGGTAAACTGCCCACTTGGCAGTAC
ATCAAGTGTATCATATGCCAAGTACGCCCCCTATTGACGTCAATGACGGTAAATGGCCCGCCTGGCATTA
TGCCCAGTACATGACCTTATGGGACTTTCCTACTTGGCAGTACATCTACGTATTAGTCATCGCTATTACC
ATGGTGATGCGGTTTTGGCAGTACATCAATGGGCGTGGATAGCGGTTTGACTCACGGGGATTTCCAAGTC
TCCACCCCATTGACGTCAATGGGAGTTTGTTTTGGCACCAAAATCAACGGGACTTTCCAAAATGTCGTAA
CAACTCCGCCCCATTGACGCAAATGGGCGGTAGGCGTGTACGGTGGGAGGTCTATATAAGCAGAGCTCTC
TGGCTAACTAGAGAACCCACTGCTTAACTGGCTTATCGAAATTAATACGACTCACTATAGGGAGACCCAA
GCTTGGTACCGAGCTCGGATCCACTAGTAACGGCCGCCAGTGTGCTGGAATTCTGCAGATATCCATCACA
CTGGCGGCCGCCAGTGTGATGGATATCTGCAGAATTCGCCCTCTAGGCTTTTGCAAAAAGCTTTGCAAAG
ATGGATAAAGTTTTAAACAGAGAGGAATCTTTGCAGCTAATGGACCTTCTAGGTCTTGAAAGGAGTGCCT
GGGGGAATATTCCTCTGATGAGAAAGGCATATTTAAAAAAATGCAAGGAGTTTCATCCTGATAAAGGAGG
AGATGAAGAAAAAATGAAGAAAATGAATACTCTGTACAAGAAAATGGAAGATGGAGTAAAATATGCTCAT
CAACCTGACTTTGGAGGCTTCTGGGATGCAACTGAGGTATTTGCTTCTTCCTTAAATCCTGGTGTTGATG
CAATGTACTGCAAACAATGGCCTGAGTGTGCAAAGAAAATGTCTGCTAACTGCATATGCTTGCTGTGCTT
ACTGAGGATGAAGCATGAAAATAGAAAATTATACAGGAAAGATCCACTTGTGTGGGTTGATTGCTACTGC
TTCGATTGCTTTAGAATGTGGTTTGGACTTGATCTTTGTGAAGGAACCTTACTTCTGTGGTGTGACATAA
TTGGACAAACTACCTACAGAGATTTAAAGCTCTAAGGTAAATATAAAATTTTTAAGTGTATAATGTGTTA
AACTACTGATTCTAATTGTTTGTGTATTTTAGATTCCAACCTATGGAACTGATGAATGGGAGCAGTGGTG
GAATGCCTTTAATGAGGAAAACCTGTTTTGCTCAGAAGAAATGCCATCTAGTGATGATGAGGCTACTGCT
GACTCTCAACATTCTACTCCTCCAAAAAAGAAGAGAAAGGTAGAAGACCCCAAGGACTTTCCTTCAGAAT
TGCTAAGTTTTTTGAGTCATGCTGTGTTTAGTAATAGAACTCTTGCTTGCTTTGCTATTTACACCACAAA
GGAAAAAGCTGCACTGCTATACAAGAAAATTATGGAAAAATATTCTGTAACCTTTATAAGTAGGCATAAC
AGTTATAATCATAACATACTGTTTTTTCTTACTCCACACAGGCATAGAGTGTCTGCTATTAATAACTATG
CTCAAAAATTGTGTACCTTTAGCTTTTTAATTTGTAAAGGGGTTAATAAGGAATATTTGATGTATAGTGC
CTTGACTAGAGATCCATTTTCTGTTATTGAGGAAAGTTTGCCAGGTGGGTTAAAGGAGCATGATTTTAAT
CCAGAAGAAGCAGAGGAAACTAAACAAGTGTCCTGGAAGCTTGTAACAGAGTATGCAATGGAAACAAAAT
GTGATGATGTGTTGTTATTGCTTGGGATGTACTTGGAATTTCAGTACAGTTTTGAAATGTGTTTAAAATG
TATTAAAAAAGAACAGCCCAGCCACTATAAGTACCATGAAAAGCATTATGCAAATGCTGCTATATTTGCT
GACAGCAAAAACCAAAAAACCATATGCCAACAGGCTGTTGATACTGTTTTAGCTAAAAAGCGGGTTGATA
GCCTACAATTAACTAGAGAACAAATGTTAACAAACAGATTTAATGATCTTTTGGATAGGATGGATATAAT
GTTTGGTTCTACAGGCTCTGCTGACATAGAAGAATGGATGGCTGGAGTTGCTTGGCTACACTGTTTGTTG
CCCAAAATGGATTCAGTGGTGTATGACTTTTTAAAATGCATGGTGTACAACATTCCTAAAAAAAGATACT
GGCTGTTTAAAGGACCAATTGATAGTGGTAAAACTACATTAGCAGCTGCTTTGCTTGAATTATGTGGGGG
GAAAGCTTTAAATGTTAATTTGCCCTTGGACAGGCTGAACTTTGAGCTAGGAGTAGCTATTGACCAGTTT
TTAGTAGTTTTTGAGGATGTAAAGGGCACTGGAGGGGAGTCCAGAGATTTGCCTTCAGGTCAGGGAATTA
ATAACCTGGACAATTTAAGGGATTATTTGGATGGCAGTGTTAAGGTAAACTTAGAAAAGAAACACCTAAA
TAAAAGAACTCAAATATTTCCCCCTGGAATAGTCACCATGAATGAGTACAGTGTGCCTAAAACACTGCAG
GCCAGATTTGTAAAACAAATAGATTTTAGGCCCAAAGATTATTTAAAGCATTGCCTGGAACGCAGTGAGT
TTTTGTTAGAAAAGAGAATAATTCAAAGTGGCATTGCTTTGCTTCTTATGTTAATTTGGTACAGACCTGT
GGCTGAGTTTGCTCAAAGTATTCAGAGCAGAATTGTGGAGTGGAAAGAGAGATTGGACAAAGAGTTTAGT
TTGTCAGTGTATCAAAAAATGAAGTTTAATGTGGCTATGGGAATTGGAGTTTTAGATTGGCTAAGAAACA
GTGATGATGATGATGAAGACAGCCAGGAAAATGCTGATAAAAATGAAGATGGTGGGGAGAAGAACATGGA
AGACTCAGGGCATGAAACAGGCATTGATTCACAGTCCCAAGGCTCATTTCAGGCCCCTCAGTCCTCACAG
TCTGTTCATGATCATAATCAGCCATACCACATTTGTAGAGGTTTTACTTGCTTTAAAAAACCTCCCACAC
CTCCCCCTGAACCTGAAACATAAAATGAATGCAATTGTTGTTGTTAACTTGTTTATTGCAGCTTATAATG
GTTACAAATAAAGCAATAGCATCACAAATTTCACAAATAAAGCATTTTTTTCACTGCATTCTAGTTGTGG
TTTGTCCAAACTCATCAATGTATCTTATCATGTCTGGATCAAGGGCGAATTCCAGCACACTGGCGGCCGT
TACTAGTG
