>Addgene plasmid #20204 | pT/CMV-SV40-LgT | addgene partial sequence | sequence record 26130 | 20204 with BGH_rev
GTGCTGGATTCGCCCTTGATCCAGACATGATAAGATACATTGATGAGTTTGGACAAACCACAACTAGAAT
GCAGTGAAAAAAATGCTTTATTTGTGAAATTTGTGATGCTATTGCTTTATTTGTAACCATTATAAGCTGC
AATAAACAAGTTAACAACAACAATTGCATTCATTTTATGTTTCAGGTTCAGGGGGAGGTGTGGGAGGTTT
TTTAAAGCAAGTAAAACCTCTACAAATGTGGTATGGCTGATTATGATCATGAACAGACTGTGAGGACTGA
GGGGCCTGAAATGAGCCTTGGGACTGTGAATCAATGCCTGTTTCATGCCCTGAGTCTTCCATGTTCTTCT
CCCCACCATCTTCATTTTTATCAGCATTTTCCTGGCTGTCTTCATCATCATCATCACTGTTTCTTAGCCA
ATCTAAAACTCCAATTCCCATAGCCACATTAAACTTCATTTTTTGATACACTGACAAACTAAACTCTTTG
TCCAATCTCTCTTTCCACTCCACAATTCTGCTCTGAATACTTTGAGCAAACTCAGCCACAGGTCTGTACC
AAATTAACATAAGAAGCAAAGCAATGCCACTTTGAATTATTCTCTTTTCTAACAAAAACTCACTGCGTTC
CAGGCAA
